>Addgene plasmid #177017 | pAAV-DIO-EF1a-TVA-P2A-EYFP | addgene full sequence | sequence record 353740 | Addgene NGS Result
CCTGCAGGCAGCTGCGCGCTCGCTCGCTCACTGAGGCCGCCCGGGCGTCGGGCGACCTTTGGTCGCCCGG
CCTCAGTGAGCGAGCGAGCGCGCAGAGAGGGAGTGGCCAACTCCATCACTAGGGGTTCCTGCGGCCGCAC
GCGTAAGCTTTGCAAAGATGGATAAAGTTTTAAACAGAGAGGAATCTTTGCAGCTAATGGACCTTCTAGG
TCTTGAAAGGAGTGGGAATTGGCTCCGGTGCCCGTCAGTGGGCAGAGCGCACATCGCCCACAGTCCCCGA
GAAGTTGGGGGGAGGGGTCGGCAATTGCCGGTGCCTAGAGAAGGTGGCGCGGGGTAAACTGGGAAAGTGA
TGTCGTGTACTGGCTCCGCCTTTTTCCCGAGGGTGGGGGAGAACCGTATATAAGTGCAGTAGTCGCCGTG
AACGTTCTTTTTCGCAACGGGTTTGCCGCCAGAACACAGGTAAGTGCCGTGTGTGGTTCCCGCGGGCCTG
GCCTCTTTACGGGTTATGGCCCTTGCGTGCCTTGAATTACTTCCACCTGGCTGCAGTACGTGATTCTTGA
TCCCGAGCTTCGGGTTGGAAGTGGGTGGGAGAGTTCGAGGCCTTGCGCTTAAGGAGCCCCTTCGCCTCGT
GCTTGAGTTGAGGCCTGGCCTGGGCGCTGGGGCCGCCGCGTGCGAATCTGGTGGCACCTTCGCGCCTGTC
TCGCTGCTTTCGATAAGTCTCTAGCCATTTAAAATTTTTGATGACCTGCTGCGACGCTTTTTTTCTGGCA
AGATAGTCTTGTAAATGCGGGCCAAGATCTGCACACTGGTATTTCGGTTTTTGGGGCCGCGGGCGGCGAC
GGGGCCCGTGCGTCCCAGCGCACATGTTCGGCGAGGCGGGGCCTGCGAGCGCGGCCACCGAGAATCGGAC
GGGGGTAGTCTCAAGCTGGCCGGCCTGCTCTGGTGCCTGGCCTCGCGCCGCCGTGTATCGCCCCGCCCTG
GGCGGCAAGGCTGGCCCGGTCGGCACCAGTTGCGTGAGCGGAAAGATGGCCGCTTCCCGGCCCTGCTGCA
GGGAGCTCAAAATGGAGGACGCGGCGCTCGGGAGAGCGGGCGGGTGAGTCACCCACACAAAGGAAAAGGG
CCTTTCCGTCCTCAGCCGTCGCTTCATGTGACTCCACGGAGTACCGGGCGCCGTCCAGGCACCTCGATTA
GTTCTCGAGCTTTTGGAGTACGTCGTCTTTAGGTTGGGGGGAGGGGTTTTATGCGATGGAGTTTCCCCAC
ACTGAGTGGGTGGAGACTGAAGTTAGGCCAGCTTGGCACTTGATGTAATTCTCCTTGGAATTTGCCCTTT
TTGAGTTTGGATCTTGGTTCATTCTCAAGCCTCAGACAGTGGTTCAAAGTTTTTTTCTTCCATTTCAGGT
GTCGTGAGGTACCGGATCTCTAGAGTCGACTCCGGAATAACTTCGTATAGGATACTTTATACGAAGTTAT
GCAGAATGGTAGCTGGATTGTAGCTGCTATTAGCAATATGAAACCTCTTAATAACTTCGTATAGCATACA
TTATACGAAGTTATGGCGCGCCCTAGGGATCCCCTAGAGTCGCGGCCGCTTTACTTGTACAGCTCGTCCA
TGCCGAGAGTGATCCCGGCGGCGGTCACGAACTCCAGCAGGACCATGTGATCGCGCTTCTCGTTGGGGTC
TTTGCTCAGGGCGGACTGGTAGCTCAGGTAGTGGTTGTCGGGCAGCAGCACGGGGCCGTCGCCGATGGGG
GTGTTCTGCTGGTAGTGGTCGGCGAGCTGCACGCTGCCGTCCTCGATGTTGTGGCGGATCTTGAAGTTCA
CCTTGATGCCGTTCTTCTGCTTGTCGGCCATGATATAGACGTTGTGGCTGTTGTAGTTGTACTCCAGCTT
GTGCCCCAGGATGTTGCCGTCCTCCTTGAAGTCGATGCCCTTCAGCTCGATGCGGTTCACCAGGGTGTCG
CCCTCGAACTTCACCTCGGCGCGGGTCTTGTAGTTGCCGTCGTCCTTGAAGAAGATGGTGCGCTCCTGGA
CGTAGCCTTCGGGCATGGCGGACTTGAAGAAGTCGTGCTGCTTCATGTGGTCGGGGTAGCGGGCGAAGCA
CTGCAGGCCGTAGCCGAAGGTGGTCACGAGGGTGGGCCAGGGCACGGGCAGCTTGCCGGTGGTGCAGATG
AACTTCAGGGTCAGCTTGCCGTAGGTGGCATCGCCCTCGCCCTCGCCGGACACGCTGAACTTGTGGCCGT
TTACGTCGCCGTCCAGCTCGACCAGGATGGGCACCACCCCGGTGAACAGCTCCTCGCCCTTGCTCACGGG
ACCGGGGTTTTCTTCCACGTCTCCTGCTTGCTTTAACAGAGAGAAGTTCGTGGCTCCGGAGCCCTCGAGT
TCGAACCCACCCCCCTTGGATGCGCTTTCAAGACTGAAGATGTCAGACCTGCTTTTTGCTTTGGACTTCC
CCCATGCAGCGATACCACCCACAGCTACCAGGCAGCACAGGAGCACTGCAGTGATCAGCATCCACATGCG
GCCGTGATTCCTGGCTGGCAGAGCACGTCCAGGAGCAGGGGCAGTGGGAGCCTCTGTGCCGTTGTCCGTG
GGCACCGCGGGGATCGCGCTGGTCCCGCAGCCCCACTCGTCCCGCCCGTCGTCGCAGTCGGGGTGTCCGT
CGCACAGCCAGTCCTGCGGGTAACACTCCCCGTGGGCACCGGGCGGCTCCGAGCAGCGGAACTGACCGGG
GGGGCAACGGGACAAAGAACCGTTACCGGACCCGTTACCGGTCACGTTACCGGGCAGCAGCAGCAGCAGC
AGCGCGGGCAGCAGCCGCGCCATGGTGGCGCTAGCATAACTTCGTATAAAGTATCCTATACGAAGTTATT
TGCCTTAACCCAGAAATTATCACTGTTATTCTTTAGAATGGTGCAAAGAATAACTTCGTATAATGTATGC
TATACGAAGTTATGAATTCGATATCAAGCTTATCGATAATCAACCTCTGGATTACAAAATTTGTGAAAGA
TTGACTGGTATTCTTAACTATGTTGCTCCTTTTACGCTATGTGGATACGCTGCTTTAATGCCTTTGTATC
ATGCTATTGCTTCCCGTATGGCTTTCATTTTCTCCTCCTTGTATAAATCCTGGTTGCTGTCTCTTTATGA
GGAGTTGTGGCCCGTTGTCAGGCAACGTGGCGTGGTGTGCACTGTGTTTGCTGACGCAACCCCCACTGGT
TGGGGCATTGCCACCACCTGTCAGCTCCTTTCCGGGACTTTCGCTTTCCCCCTCCCTATTGCCACGGCGG
AACTCATCGCCGCCTGCCTTGCCCGCTGCTGGACAGGGGCTCGGCTGTTGGGCACTGACAATTCCGTGGT
GTTGTCGGGGAAATCATCGTCCTTTCCTTGGCTGCTCGCCTATGTTGCCACCTGGATTCTGCGCGGGACG
TCCTTCTGCTACGTCCCTTCGGCCCTCAATCCAGCGGACCTTCCTTCCCGCGGCCTGCTGCCGGCTCTGC
GGCCTCTTCCGCGTCTTCGCCTTCGCCCTCAGACGAGTCGGATCTCCCTTTGGGCCGCCTCCCCGCATCG
ATACCGAGCGCTGCTCGAGAGATCTTCGACTGTGCCTTCTAGTTGCCAGCCATCTGTTGTTTGCCCCTCC
CCCGTGCCTTCCTTGACCCTGGAAGGTGCCACTCCCACTGTCCTTTCCTAATAAAATGAGGAAATTGCAT
CGCATTGTCTGAGTAGGTGTCATTCTATTCTGGGGGGTGGGGTGGGGCAGGACAGCAAGGGGGAGGATTG
GGAAGACAATAGCAGGCATGAGATCTCACGTGCGGACCGAGCGGCCGCAGGAACCCCTAGTGATGGAGTT
GGCCACTCCCTCTCTGCGCGCTCGCTCGCTCACTGAGGCCGGGCGACCAAAGGTCGCCCGACGCCCGGGC
TTTGCCCGGGCGGCCTCAGTGAGCGAGCGAGCGCGCAGCTGCCTGCAGGGGCGCCTGATGCGGTATTTTC
TCCTTACGCATCTGTGCGGTATTTCACACCGCATA
[95 nt withheld, positions 4026-4120]
T
[46 nt withheld, positions 4122-4167]
C
[141 nt withheld, positions 4169-4309]
CCTTTGACGTTGGAGTCCACGTTCTTT
[37 nt withheld, positions 4337-4373]
ACTCTATCTCGGGCTATTCTTTTGATTTATAAGGGATTTTGCCGATTTCGGTCTATTGGTTAAAAAATGA
GCTGATTTAACAAAAATTTAACGCGAATTTTAACAAAATATTAACGTTTACAATTTTATGGTGCACTCTC
AGTACAATCTGCTCTGATGCCGCATAGTTAAGCCAGCCCCGACACCCGCCAACACCCGCTGACGCGCCCT
GACGGGCTTGTCTGCTCCCGGCATCCGCTTACAGACAAGCTGTGACCGTCTCCGGGAGCTGCATGTGTCA
GAGGTTTTCACCGTCATCACCGAAACGCGCGAGACGAAAGGGCCTCGTGATACGCCTATTTTTATAGGTT
AATGTCATGATAATAATGGTTTCTTAGACGTCAGGTGGCACTTTTCGGGGAAATGTGCGCGGAACCCCTA
TTTGTTTATTTTTCTAAATACATTCAAATATGTATCCGCTCATGAGACAATAACCCTGATAAATGCTTCA
ATAATATTGAAAAAGGAAGAGTATGAGTATTCAACATTTCCGTGTCGCCCTTATTCCCTTTTTTGCGGCA
TTTTGCCTTCCTGTTTTTGCTCACCCAGAAACGCTGGTGAAAGTAAAAGATGCTGAAGATCAGTTGGGTG
CACGAGTGGGTTACATCGAACTGGATCTCAACAGCGGTAAGATCCTTGAGAGTTTTCGCCCCGAAGAACG
TTTTCCAATGATGAGCACTTTTAAAGTTCTGCTATGTGGCGCGGTATTATCCCGTATTGACGCCGGGCAA
GAGCAACTCGGTCGCCGCATACACTATTCTCAGAATGACTTGGTTGAGTACTCACCAGTCACAGAAAAGC
ATCTTACGGATGGCATGACAGTAAGAGAATTATGCAGTGCTGCCATAACCATGAGTGATAACACTGCGGC
CAACTTACTTCTGACAACGATCGGAGGACCGAAGGAGCTAACCGCTTTTTTGCACAACATGGGGGATCAT
GTAACTCGCCTTGATCGTTGGGAACCGGAGCTGAATGAAGCCATACCAAACGACGAGCGTGACACCACGA
TGCCTGTAGCAATGGCAACAACGTTGCGCAAACTATTAACTGGCGAACTACTTACTCTAGCTTCCCGGCA
ACAATTAATAGACTGGATGGAGGCGGATAAAGTTGCAGGACCACTTCTGCGCTCGGCCCTTCCGGCTGGC
TGGTTTATTGCTGATAAATCTGGAGCCGGTGAGCGTGGGTCTCGCGGTATCATTGCAGCACTGGGGCCAG
ATGGTAAGCCCTCCCGTATCGTAGTTATCTACACGACGGGGAGTCAGGCAACTATGGATGAACGAAATAG
ACAGATCGCTGAGATAGGTGCCTCACTGATTAAGCATTGGTAACTGTCAGACCAAGTTTACTCATATATA
CTTTAGATTGATTTAAAACTTCATTTTTAATTTAAAAGGATCTAGGTGAAGATCCTTTTTGATAATCTCA
TGACCAAAATCCCTTAACGTGAGTTTTCGTTCCACTGAGCGTCAGACCCCGTAGAAAAGATCAAAGGATC
TTCTTGAGATCCTTTTTTTCTGCGCGTAATCTGCTGCTTGCAAACAAAAAAACCACCGCTACCAGCGGTG
GTTTGTTTGCCGGATCAAGAGCTACCAACTCTTTTTCCGAAGGTAACTGGCTTCAGCAGAGCGCAGATAC
CAAATACTGTTCTTCTAGTGTAGCCGTAGTTAGGCCACCACTTCAAGAACTCTGTAGCACCGCCTACATA
CCTCGCTCTGCTAATCCTGTTACCAGTGGCTGCTGCCAGTGGCGATAAGTCGTGTCTTACCGGGTTGGAC
TCAAGACGATAGTTACCGGATAAGGCGCAGCGGTCGGGCTGAACGGGGGGTTCGTGCACACAGCCCAGCT
TGGAGCGAACGACCTACACCGAACTGAGATACCTACAGCGTGAGCTATGAGAAAGCGCCACGCTTCCCGA
AGGGAGAAAGGCGGACAGGTATCCGGTAAGCGGCAGGGTCGGAACAGGAGAGCGCACGAGGGAGCTTCCA
GGGGGAAACGCCTGGTATCTTTATAGTCCTGTCGGGTTTCGCCACCTCTGACTTGAGCGTCGATTTTTGT
GATGCTCGTCAGGGGGGCGGAGCCTATGGAAAAACGCCAGCAACGCGGCCTTTTTACGGTTCCTGGCCTT
TTGCTGGCCTTTTGCTCACATGT
Features (pLannotate 1.2.2; 25 found; start..end, strand, type, name):
     12..39      +  repeat_region  AAV2 ITR (fragment): inverted terminal repeat of adeno-associated virus serotype 2 inverted
     68..95      +  repeat_region  AAV2 ITR (fragment): inverted terminal repeat of adeno-associated virus serotype 2 inverted
    158..224     +  CDS            small t antigen (fragment): SV40 (simian virus 40) small t antigen
    250..459     +  promoter       EF-1α core promoter: core promoter for human elongation factor EF-1α
    460..1398    +  intron         EF-1α intron A: intron upstream of the start codon of human EF-1α
   1437..1470    +  protein_bind   lox2272: Cre-mediated recombination occurs in the 8-bp core sequence (GGATACTT). lox2272 sites are compatible with each other, but incompatible with loxP or loxN sites (Lee and Saito, 1988). Cre recombinase
   1471..1520    -  intron         β-globin intron (fragment): internally truncated intron from human β-globin
   1521..1554    +  protein_bind   loxP: Cre-mediated recombination occurs in the 8-bp core sequence (GCATACAT). Cre recombinase
   1591..2307    -  CDS            EYFP: enhanced YFP mammalian codon-optimized
   2309..2364    -  CDS            P2A (fragment): 2A peptide from porcine teschovirus-1 polyprotein Eukaryotic ribosomes fail to insert a peptide bond between the Gly and Pro residues, yielding separate polypeptides.
   2395..2823    -  CDS            RSVR_COTJA (fragment): Experimental evidence at protein level: Swiss-Prot protein existence level 1. Responsible for susceptibility to the retrovirus subgroup A Rous sarcoma virus. From Coturnix japonica (Japanese quail) (Coturnix coturnix japonica).
   2836..2869    -  protein_bind   lox2272: Cre-mediated recombination occurs in the 8-bp core sequence (GGATACTT). lox2272 sites are compatible with each other, but incompatible with loxP or loxN sites (Lee and Saito, 1988). Cre recombinase
   2870..2919    -  intron         β-globin intron (fragment): internally truncated intron from human β-globin
   2920..2953    -  protein_bind   loxP: Cre-mediated recombination occurs in the 8-bp core sequence (GCATACAT). Cre recombinase
   2954..2978    +  misc_feature   MCS (fragment): pBluescript multiple cloning site
   2978..3566    +  misc_feature   WPRE: woodchuck hepatitis virus posttranscriptional regulatory element
   3600..3711    +  polyA_signal   bGH poly(A) signal: bovine growth hormone polyadenylation signal
   3829..3969    +  repeat_region  AAV2 ITR: inverted terminal repeat of adeno-associated virus serotype 2 inverted
   3974..4025    -  misc_feature   bom (fragment): basis of mobility region from pBR322
   4044..4499    +  rep_origin     f1 ori (sequence partly withheld): f1 bacteriophage origin of replication; arrow indicates direction of (+) strand synthesis
   4500..4549    -  misc_feature   bom (fragment): basis of mobility region from pBR322
   4651..4686    -  CDS            rop (fragment): Rop protein, which maintains plasmids at low copy number; rop
   4781..4885    +  promoter       AmpR promoter: bla
   4886..5746    +  CDS            AmpR: β-lactamase; bla; confers resistance to ampicillin, carbenicillin, and related antibiotics
   5917..6505    +  rep_origin     ori: high-copy-number ColE1/pMB1/pBR322/pUC origin of replication
