[The description below was written by a language model from this plasmid's Addgene catalogue record and pLannotate feature annotations shown in this document.]
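Description:
pAAV-DIO-EF1a-TVA-P2A-EYFP is an AAV2-based transfer plasmid for Cre-dependent expression of the avian TVA receptor in mammalian cells. It is propagated in bacteria as a high-copy plasmid with a ColE1/pUC-type origin and an ampicillin resistance gene (β-lactamase), and it also carries an f1 phage origin. The expression cassette lies between AAV2 inverted terminal repeats, which allow it to be packaged into recombinant AAV particles. In the sequenced record the downstream ITR is annotated in full, while only short ITR fragments are detected at the upstream end.

The payload is a TVA-P2A-EYFP open reading frame. TVA is the Japanese quail (Coturnix japonica) receptor that confers susceptibility to subgroup A Rous sarcoma virus. The P2A peptide causes ribosomal skipping, so TVA and the EYFP reporter are produced as separate polypeptides from one transcript. The coding sequence sits in the antisense orientation relative to the promoter and is flanked by oppositely oriented pairs of lox2272 and loxP sites, a DIO/FLEx arrangement. Cre recombinase inverts the cassette and then excises sites to lock it in the sense orientation, so expression is restricted to Cre-expressing cells. A WPRE and a bovine growth hormone polyadenylation signal follow the cassette to enhance transcript processing and expression.

The catalogue entry lists the promoter as CAGGS, but the plasmid name and the feature table both indicate the human EF-1α core promoter with its intron A. The sequenced record (6,566 nt) is also shorter than the stated total size of 7,004 bp. The stated purpose is Cre-dependent TVA expression; TVA generally renders cells permissive to EnvA-pseudotyped viruses, though the record does not specify a downstream application.
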