Addgene plasmid #177017: pAAV-DIO-EF1a-TVA-P2A-EYFP
Purpose: For expression of the avian TVA receptor in a cre-dependent manner
Depositing lab: Peter Jonas. Depositing organization: Institute of Science and Technology Austria (I.S.T. Austria).
Backbone
  Vector backbone: pAAV2
  Backbone size w/o insert (bp): 5777
  Total vector size (bp): 7004
  Vector type: Mammalian Expression, AAV, Cre/Lox
Growth in bacteria
  Bacterial resistance: Ampicillin, 100 μg/mL
  Growth temperature: 37°C
  Growth strain: NEB Stable
  Copy number: High Copy
Gene/Insert
  Gene/Insert name: TVA-P2A-EYFP
  Species: Coturnix japonica
  Insert size (bp): 1227
  GenBank ID: L22753.1
  Entrez Gene: CD320
  Promoter: CAGGS
  Tag / fusion protein: EYFP (C terminal on insert)
  Cloning method: Unknown
  Sequencing primers: 5′ cctacagctcctgggcaacgtgc; 3′ CGCCACGTTGCCTGACAACGGGCC
Terms and licenses: Academic/Nonprofit Terms; Industry Terms: Not Available to Industry
How to cite: pAAV-DIO-EF1a-TVA-P2A-EYFP was a gift from Peter Jonas (Addgene plasmid # 177017 ; http://n2t.net/addgene:177017 ; RRID:Addgene_177017)
